Addgene plasmid #210450: pWaaJ
Purpose: Express waaJ under the control of PBAD
Depositing lab: Sébastien Rodrigue. Depositing organization: University of Sherbrooke. Publication: Systematic investigation of recipient cell genetic requirements reveals important surface receptors for conjugative transfer of IncI2 plasmids. Allard N, Collette A, Paquette J, Rodrigue S, Cote JP. Commun Biol. 2023 Nov 16;6(1):1172. doi: 10.1038/s42003-023-05534-2. PubMed 37973843.
Backbone
  Vector backbone: pBAD30
  Backbone manufacturer: Guzman et al. 1995 PMID: 7608087
  Backbone size w/o insert (bp): 4919
  Vector type: Bacterial Expression
Growth in bacteria
  Bacterial resistance: Ampicillin, 100 μg/mL
  Growth temperature: 37°C
  Growth strain: DH5alpha
  Copy number: Low Copy
Gene/Insert
  Gene/Insert name: waaJ
  Species: E. coli F653 (R3)
  Promoter: PBAD
  Cloning method: Gibson Cloning
  Sequencing primers: 5′ pBAD_fwd_primer; 3′ pBAD_rev_primer
Terms and licenses: Academic/Nonprofit Terms; Industry Terms: Not Available to Industry
How to cite: pWaaJ was a gift from Sébastien Rodrigue (Addgene plasmid # 210450 ; http://n2t.net/addgene:210450 ; RRID:Addgene_210450)
