[The description below was written by a language model from this plasmid's Addgene catalogue record and pLannotate feature annotations shown in this document.]
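Description:
pWaaJ is a bacterial expression plasmid built on the pBAD30 backbone, carrying the waaJ gene from the E. coli R3 core-type strain F653 under arabinose-inducible control. The sequenced record is 5,927 nt. It replicates from a p15A origin, which gives a low-to-medium copy number and is compatible with ColE1-type plasmids in the same cell, and it is selected through the AmpR β-lactamase gene driven by its own bla promoter. An M13 phage origin is also present, which in principle allows single-stranded DNA production with helper phage. The short annotated fragments of a ColE1-type ori, RSF ori, bom, CmR, TcR and the tet promoter look like non-functional remnants of the parental plasmids from which the backbone was assembled, not working parts.

The expression module consists of araC, transcribed divergently from the araBAD (PBAD) promoter. AraC represses the promoter in the absence of L-arabinose and activates it when the sugar is present, giving tunable expression. The waaJ insert, introduced by Gibson assembly, is not itself annotated in the feature table. It presumably occupies the unannotated stretch downstream of PBAD that runs toward the end of the circular sequence, followed by the 5S rRNA segment and the rrnB T1 and T2 terminators that end transcription. No epitope tag or reporter is recorded.

WaaJ is a glycosyltransferase involved in assembling the lipopolysaccharide outer core. The associated study examined recipient-cell surface factors needed for conjugative transfer of IncI2 plasmids, so the plasmid is likely intended for controlled waaJ expression or complementation in recipient strains, although the record states only that it expresses waaJ from PBAD.
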