Features (pLannotate 1.2.2; 15 found; start..end, strand, type, name):
      2..117     +  ncRNA          5S rRNA: Accession: RF00001 - 5S ribosomal RNA
    121..207     +  terminator     rrnB T1 terminator: Escherichia coli rrnB; transcription terminator T1 from the E. coli rrnB gene
    299..326     +  terminator     rrnB T2 terminator: transcription terminator T2 from the E. coli rrnB gene
    345..436     +  promoter       AmpR promoter: bla
    437..1297    +  CDS            AmpR: β-lactamase; bla; confers resistance to ampicillin, carbenicillin, and related antibiotics
   1339..1719    +  rep_origin     M13 ori (sequence partly withheld): M13 bacteriophage origin of replication; arrow indicates direction of (+) strand synthesis
   1905..2138    +  rep_origin     ori (fragment): high-copy-number ColE1/pMB1/pBR322/pUC origin of replication
   2350..2495    -  CDS            CmR (fragment): chloramphenicol acetyltransferase; cat; confers resistance to chloramphenicol
   2497..2518    +  misc_feature   bom (fragment): basis of mobility region from pBR322
   2617..2672    -  rep_origin     RSF ori (fragment): Plasmids containing the RSF 1030 origin of replication can be propagated in E. coli cells that contain additional plasmids with compatible origins.
   2760..3305    -  rep_origin     p15A ori: Plasmids containing the medium-copy-number p15A origin of replication can be propagated in E. coli cells that contain a second plasmid with the ColE1 origin.
   3344..3462    -  CDS            TcR (fragment): tetracycline efflux protein; tet; confers resistance to tetracycline
   3472..3490    +  promoter       tet promoter (fragment): E. coli promoter for tetracycline efflux protein gene
   3580..4458    -  CDS            araC: L-arabinose regulatory protein; araC
   4485..4769    +  promoter       araBAD promoter: araBAD; promoter of the L-arabinose operon of E. coli; the araC regulatory gene is transcribed in the opposite direction (Guzman et al., 1995)
>Addgene plasmid #210450 | pWaaJ | addgene full sequence | sequence record 416559 | Addgene NGS Result
TGCCTGGCGGCAGTAGCGCGGTGGTCCCACCTGACCCCATGCCGAACTCAGAAGTGAAACGCCGTAGCGC
CGATGGTAGTGTGGGGTCTCCCCATGCGAGAGTAGGGAACTGCCAGGCATCAAATAAAACGAAAGGCTCA
GTCGAAAGACTGGGCCTTTCGTTTTATCTGTTGTTTGTCGGTGAACGCTCTCCTGAGTAGGACAAATCCG
CCGGGAGCGGATTTGAACGTTGCGAAGCAACGGCCCGGAGGGTGGCGGGCAGGACGCCCGCCATAAACTG
CCAGGCATCAAATTAAGCAGAAGGCCATCCTGACGGATGGCCTTTTTGCGTTTCTACAAACTCTTTTGTT
TATTTTTCTAAATACATTCAAATATGTATCCGCTCATGAGACAATAACCCTGATAAATGCTTCAATAATA
TTGAAAAAGGAAGAGTATGAGTATTCAACATTTCCGTGTCGCCCTTATTCCCTTTTTTGCGGCATTTTGC
CTTCCTGTTTTTGCTCACCCAGAAACGCTGGTGAAAGTAAAAGATGCTGAAGATCAGTTGGGTGCACGAG
TGGGTTACATCGAACTGGATCTCAACAGCGGTAAGATCCTTGAGAGTTTTCGCCCCGAAGAACGTTTTCC
AATGATGAGCACTTTTAAAGTTCTGCTATGTGGCGCGGTATTATCCCGTGTTGACGCCGGGCAAGAGCAA
CTCGGTCGCCGCATACACTATTCTCAGAATGACTTGGTTGAGTACTCACCAGTCACAGAAAAGCATCTTA
CGGATGGCATGACAGTAAGAGAATTATGCAGTGCTGCCATAACCATGAGTGATAACACTGCGGCCAACTT
ACTTCTGACAACGATCGGAGGACCGAAGGAGCTAACCGCTTTTTTGCACAACATGGGGGATCATGTAACT
CGCCTTGATCGTTGGGAACCGGAGCTGAATGAAGCCATACCAAACGACGAGCGTGACACCACGATGCCTG
CAGCAATGGCAACAACGTTGCGCAAACTATTAACTGGCGAACTACTTACTCTAGCTTCCCGGCAACAATT
AATAGACTGGATGGAGGCGGATAAAGTTGCAGGACCACTTCTGCGCTCGGCCCTTCCGGCTGGCTGGTTT
ATTGCTGATAAATCTGGAGCCGGTGAGCGTGGGTCTCGCGGTATCATTGCAGCACTGGGGCCAGATGGTA
AGCCCTCCCGTATCGTAGTTATCTACACGACGGGGAGTCAGGCAACTATGGATGAACGAAATAGACAGAT
CGCTGAGATAGGTGCCTCACTGATTAAGCATTGGTAACTGTCAGACCAAGTTTACTCATATATACTTTAG
ATTGATT
[125 nt withheld, positions 1338-1462]
C
[141 nt withheld, positions 1464-1604]
CCTTTGACGTTGGAGTCCACGTTCTTT
[37 nt withheld, positions 1632-1668]
ACCCTATCTCGGGCTATTCTTTTGATTTATAAGGGATTTTGCCGATTTCGGCCTATTGGTTAAAAAATGA
GCTGATTTAACAAAAATTTAACGCGAATTTTAACAAAATATTAACGTTTACAATTTAAAAGGATCTAGGT
GAAGATCCTTTTTGATAATCTCATGACCAAAATCCCTTAACGTGAGTTTTCGTTCCACTGAGCGTCAGAC
CCCGTAGAAAAGATCAAAGGATCTTCTTGAGATCCTTTTTTTCTGCGCGTAATCTGCTGCTTGCAAACAA
AAAAACCACCGCTACCAGCGGTGGTTTGTTTGCCGGATCAAGAGCTACCAACTCTTTTTCCGAAGGTAAC
TGGCTTCAGCAGAGCGCAGATACCAAATACTGTCCTTCTAGTGTAGCCGTAGTTAGGCCACCACTTCAAG
AACTCTGTAGCACCGCCTACATACCTCGCTCTGCTAATCCTGTTACCAGTCAGGCATTTGAGAAGCACAC
GGTCACACTGCTTCCGGTAGTCAATAAACCGGTAAACCAGCAATAGACATAAGCGGCTATTTAACGACCC
TGCCCTGAACCGACGACCGGGTCGAATTTGCTTTCGAATTTCTGCCATTCATCCGCTTATTATCACTTAT
TCAGGCGTAGCAACCAGGCGTTTAAGGGCACCAATAACTGCCTTAAAAAAATTACGCCCCGCCCTGCCAC
TCATCGCAGTACTGTTGTAATTCATTAAGCATTCTGCCGACATGGAAGCCATCACAAACGGCATGATGAA
CCTGAATCGCCAGCGGCATCAGCACCTTGTCGCCTTGCGTATAATATTTGCCCATGGCTAGCGGAGTGTA
TACTGGCTTACTATGTTGGCACTGATGAGGGTGTCAGTGAAGTGCTTCATGTGGCAGGAGAAAAAAGGCT
GCACCGGTGCGTCAGCAGAATATGTGATACAGGATATATTCCGCTTCCTCGCTCACTGACTCGCTACGCT
CGGTCGTTCGACTGCGGCGAGCGGAAATGGCTTACGAACGGGGCGGAGATTTCCTGGAAGATGCCAGGAA
GATACTTAACAGGGAAGTGAGAGGGCCGCGGCAAAGCCGTTTTTCCATAGGCTCCGCCCCCCTGACAAGC
ATCACGAAATCTGACGCTCAAATCAGTGGTGGCGAAACCCGACAGGACTATAAAGATACCAGGCGTTTCC
CCCTGGCGGCTCCCTCGTGCGCTCTCCTGTTCCTGCCTTTCGGTTTACCGGTGTCATTCCGCTGTTATGG
CCGCGTTTGTCTCATTCCACGCCTGACACTCAGTTCCGGGTAGGCAGTTCGCTCCAAGCTGGACTGTATG
CACGAACCCCCCGTTCAGTCCGACCGCTGCGCCTTATCCGGTAACTATCGTCTTGAGTCCAACCCGGAAA
GACATGCAAAAGCACCACTGGCAGCAGCCACTGGTAATTGATTTAGAGGAGTTAGTCTTGAAGTCATGCG
CCGGTTAAGGCTAAACTGAAAGGACAAGTTTTGGTGACTGCGCTCCTCCAAGCCAGTTACCTCGGTTCAA
AGAGTTGGTAGCTCAGAGAACCTTCGAAAAACCGCCCTGCAAGGCGGTTTTTTCGTTTTCAGAGCAAGAG
ATTACGCGCAGACCAAAACGATCTCAAGAAGATCATCTTATTAATCAGATAAAATATTTCTAGGATCATG
AGCCCGAAGTGGCGAGCCCGATCTTCCCCATCGGTGATGTCGGCGATATAGGCGCCAGCAACCGCACCTG
TGGCGCCGGTGATGCCGGCCACGATGCGTCCGGCGTAGAGGATCTGCTCATGTTTGACAGCTTATCATCG
ATGCATAATGTGCCTGTCAAATGGACGAAGCAGGGATTCTGCAAACCCTATGCTACTCCGTCAAGCCGTC
AATTGTCTGATTCGTTACCAATTATGACAACTTGACGGCTACATCATTCACTTTTTCTTCACAACCGGCA
CGGAACTCGCTCGGGCTGGCCCCGGTGCATTTTTTAAATACCCGCGAGAAATAGAGTTGATCGTCAAAAC
CAACATTGCGACCGACGGTGGCGATAGGCATCCGGGTGGTGCTCAAAAGCAGCTTCGCCTGGCTGATACG
TTGGTCCTCGCGCCAGCTTAAGACGCTAATCCCTAACTGCTGGCGGAAAAGATGTGACAGACGCGACGGC
GACAAGCAAACATGCTGTGCGACGCTGGCGATATCAAAATTGCTGTCTGCCAGGTGATCGCTGATGTACT
GACAAGCCTCGCGTACCCGATTATCCATCGGTGGATGGAGCGACTCGTTAATCGCTTCCATGCGCCGCAG
TAACAATTGCTCAAGCAGATTTATCGCCAGCAGCTCCGAATAGCGCCCTTCCCCTTGCCCGGCGTTAATG
ATTTGCCCAAACAGGTCGCTGAAATGCGGCTGGTGCGCTTCATCCGGGCGAAAGAACCCCGTATTGGCAA
ATATTGACGGCCAGTTAAGCCATTCATGCCAGTAGGCGCGCGGACGAAAGTAAACCCACTGGTGATACCA
TTCGCGAGCCTCCGGATGACGACCGTAGTGATGAATCTCTCCTGGCGGGAACAGCAAAATATCACCCGGT
CGGCAAACAAATTCTCGTCCCTGATTTTTCACCACCCCCTGACCGCGAATGGTGAGATTGAGAATATAAC
CTTTCATTCCCAGCGGTCGGTCGATAAAAAAATCGAGATAACCGTTGGCCTCAATCGGCGTTAAACCCGC
CACCAGATGGGCATTAAACGAGTATCCCGGCAGCAGGGGATCATTTTGCGCTTCAGCCATACTTTTCATA
CTCCCGCCATTCAGAGAAGAAACCAATTGTCCATATTGCATCAGACATTGCCGTCACTGCGTCTTTTACT
GGCTCTTCTCGCTAACCAAACCGGTAACCCCGCTTATTAAAAGCATTCTGTAACAAAGCGGGACCAAAGC
CATGACAAAAACGCGTAACAAAAGTGTCTATAATCACGGCAGAAAAGTCCACATTGATTATTTGCACGGC
GTCACACTTTGCTATGCCATAGCATTTTTATCCATAAGATTAGCGGATCCTACCTGACGCTTTTTATCGC
AACTCTCTACTGTTTCTCCATACCCGTTTTTTTGGGCTAGCGAATTCGAGCTCTAGGAGGCAAAAATGAA
ATTGGATTTTAAACATCTTACTCAATTTAAAGATATAATTGAACTGGACAAGCGCCCCGTTAAACTTGAT
GAACGGGAAACGTTTAATGTCTCATGGGGTATTGATGAGAACTACCAGGTTGGGGCTGCGATTTCAATTG
CTTCAATTCTTGAAAATAATAAACAAAACAAATTTACCTTTCACATAATCGCTGATTACTTAGACAAAGA
GTATATTGAATTATTATCACAATTAGCAACGAAGTATCAAACAGTAATTAAATTATATCTTATTGATTCT
GAGCCATTGAAGGCGCTACCTCAATCAAATATCTGGCCAGTATCTATTTATTATCGTTTGCTTTCATTTG
ATTATTTTTCTGCGCGATTGGATTCATTATTATATCTTGATGCTGATATCGTCTGTAAGGGTTCATTGAA
CGAGTTAATAGCATTAGAGTTTAAAGATGAATATGGGGCAGTGGTAATTGATGTAGATGCTATGCAAAGT
AAAAGCGCTGAGCGTTTGTGTAATGAGGATTTTAACGGTAGCTATTTTAACTCTGGTGTAATGTATATTA
ATTTACGGGAATGGTTAAAACAAAGACTAACGGAAAAATTCTTTGATCTATTATCAGATGAGTCAATTAT
AAAAAAATTAAAGTACCCGGATCAAGATATTTTAAACTTAATGTTTCTACATCATGCTAAAATATTACCG
AGAAAATATAATTGTATTTATACTATAAAGTCAGAATTTGAAGAAAAAAATAGTGAATATTACACCCGGT
TTATTAATGATGACACTGTCTTCATACATTATACTGGTATAACTAAGCCATGGCATGATTGGGCGAACTA
CGCCTCTGCAGATTATTTTCGTAATATTTATAATATATCACCATGGAGAAATATACCTTATAAAAAAGCT
GTTAAAAAACATGAGCACAAAGAAAAATATAAACACTTGCTTTACCAGAAAAAATTTCTCGATGGTGTTT
TTACAGCAATTAAATATAATGTTATGAAAGGTTAAGCATGCAAGCTTGGCTGTTTTGGCGGATGAGAGAA
GATTTTCAGCCTGATACAGATTAAATCAGAACGCAGAAGCGGTCTGATAAAACAGAATT
